[The description below was written by a language model from this plasmid's Addgene catalogue record and pLannotate feature annotations shown in this document.]
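Description:
PI3KC2alpha-PX (1405-1545) is a bacterial expression plasmid built on the pGEX4T2 backbone for producing the phox homology (PX) domain of human PI3KC2alpha (gene PIK3C2A), covering residues 1405-1545, as a glutathione S-transferase fusion. The sequenced record is 5,374 nt. It replicates in E. coli from a ColE1/pMB1-type origin and is selected with ampicillin through the β-lactamase (AmpR) gene and its own promoter; the catalogue lists the copy number as unknown. Short annotated fragments of rop, bom, lacZα and yciV are backbone remnants rather than functional payload.

The expression cassette begins with the tac promoter, a strong trp/lac hybrid, followed immediately by a lac operator. The plasmid also carries lacI with its promoter, so the lac repressor is supplied in cis and keeps transcription off until it is relieved by IPTG. Downstream lies the Schistosoma japonicum GST coding sequence, followed after a short linker region by the PIK3C2A fragment, which was inserted between BamHI and XhoI sites that both remain intact. The resulting protein carries GST at its N terminus, allowing capture on glutathione affinity resin. The feature table does not annotate a protease site in the linker, so the record itself does not document tag removal.

The construct belongs to a collection made to classify human PX domains by their phosphoinositide binding specificities. It is suited to producing recombinant PX domain for lipid-binding, biophysical or structural work.
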