Addgene plasmid #119119: PI3KC2alpha-PX (1405-1545)
Purpose: Bacterial expression of human phox homology (PX) domain, PI3KC2alpha-PX (1405-1545)
Depositing lab: Brett Collins. Depositing organization: University of Queensland. Publication: Classification of the human phox homology (PX) domains based on their phosphoinositide binding specificities. Chandra M, Chin YK, Mas C, Feathers JR, Paul B, Datta S, Chen KE, Jia X, Yang Z, Norwood SJ, Mohanty B, Bugarcic A, Teasdale RD, Henne WM, Mobli M, Collins BM. Nat Commun. 2019 Apr 4;10(1):1528. doi: 10.1038/s41467-019-09355-y. PubMed 30948714.
Backbone
  Vector backbone: pGEX4T2
  Vector type: Bacterial Expression
Growth in bacteria
  Bacterial resistance: Ampicillin, 100 μg/mL
  Growth temperature: 37°C
  Growth strain: DH5alpha
  Copy number: Unknown
Gene/Insert
  Gene/Insert name: PI3KC2alpha-PX (1405-1545)
  Species: H. sapiens (human)
  Entrez Gene: PIK3C2A (a.k.a. CPK, OCSKD, PI3-K-C2(ALPHA), PI3-K-C2A, PI3K-C2-alpha, PI3K-C2alpha)
  Promoter: tac
  Tag / fusion protein: GST (N terminal on backbone)
  Cloning method: Restriction Enzyme; 5′ cloning site BamHI (not destroyed); 3′ cloning site XhoI (not destroyed)
  Sequencing primers: 5′ pGEX5
Terms and licenses: Academic/Nonprofit Terms; Industry Terms: Not Available to Industry
Depositor comments: Amino Acid Sequence: DEPILSFSPKTYSFRQDGRIKEVSVFTYHKKYNPDKHYIYVVRILREGQIEPSFVFRTFDEFQELHNKLSIIFPLWKLPGFPNRMVLGRTHIKDVAAKRKIELNSYLQSLMNASTDVAECDLVCTFFHPLLRDEKAEGIA
How to cite: PI3KC2alpha-PX (1405-1545) was a gift from Brett Collins (Addgene plasmid # 119119 ; http://n2t.net/addgene:119119 ; RRID:Addgene_119119)
