Features (pLannotate 1.2.2; 17 found; start..end, strand, type, name):
      1..29      +  promoter       tac promoter: strong E. coli promoter; hybrid between the trp and lac UV5 promoters
     37..53      +  protein_bind   lac operator: The lac repressor binds to the lac operator to inhibit transcription in E. coli. This inhibition can be relieved by adding lactose or isopropyl-β-D-thiogalactopyranoside (IPTG). lac repressor encoded by lacI
     76..729     +  CDS            GST26_SCHJA: Experimental evidence at protein level: Swiss-Prot protein existence level 1. GST isoenzymes appear to play a central role in the parasite detoxification system. Other functions are also suspected including a role in increasing the solubility of haematin in the parasite gut. From Schistosoma japonicum (Blood fluke).
    754..1173    +  CDS            PIK3C2A (fragment): P3C2A_HUMAN - Experimental evidence at protein level: Swiss-Prot protein existence level 1. Generates phosphatidylinositol 3-phosphate (PtdIns3P) and phosphatidylinositol 3,4-bisphosphate (PtdIns(3,4)P2) that act as second messengers. Has a role in several intracellular trafficking events. Functions in insulin signaling and secretion. Required for translocation of the glucose transporter SLC2A4/GLUT4 to the plasma membrane and glucose uptake in response to insulin-mediated RHOQ activation. Regulates insulin secretion through two different mechanisms: involved in glucose-induced insulin secreti
   1209..1248    +  CDS            rop (fragment): Rop protein, which maintains plasmids at low copy number; rop
   1350..1390    +  misc_feature   bom (fragment): basis of mobility region from pBR322
   1495..1599    +  promoter       AmpR promoter: bla
   1600..2460    +  CDS            AmpR: β-lactamase; bla; confers resistance to ampicillin, carbenicillin, and related antibiotics
   2631..3219    +  rep_origin     ori: high-copy-number ColE1/pMB1/pBR322/pUC origin of replication
   3405..3456    -  misc_feature   bom (fragment): basis of mobility region from pBR322
   3463..3540    +  promoter       lacI promoter: lacI
   3541..4623    +  CDS            lacI: lac repressor; lacI; The lac repressor binds to the lac operator to inhibit transcription in E. coli. This inhibition can be relieved by adding lactose or isopropyl-β-D-thiogalactopyranoside (IPTG).
   4636..4657    +  protein_bind   CAP binding site: CAP binding activates transcription in the presence of cAMP. E. coli catabolite activator protein
   4672..4702    +  promoter       lac promoter: promoter for the E. coli lac operon
   4710..4726    +  protein_bind   lac operator: The lac repressor binds to the lac operator to inhibit transcription in E. coli. This inhibition can be relieved by adding lactose or isopropyl-β-D-thiogalactopyranoside (IPTG). lac repressor encoded by lacI
   4746..4919    +  CDS            lacZα: LacZα fragment of β-galactosidase; lacZ fragment
   5183..5299    -  CDS            yciV (fragment): RNAAM_ECOLI - Also known as trpH From Escherichia coli (strain K12).
>Addgene plasmid #119119 | PI3KC2alpha-PX (1405-1545) | addgene full sequence | sequence record 275986 | Addgene NGS Result
TTGACAATTAATCATCGGCTCGTATAATGTGTGGAATTGTGAGCGGATAACAATTTCACACAGGAAACAG
TATTCATGTCCCCTATACTAGGTTATTGGAAAATTAAGGGCCTTGTGCAACCCACTCGACTTCTTTTGGA
ATATCTTGAAGAAAAATATGAAGAGCATTTGTATGAGCGCGATGAAGGTGATAAATGGCGAAACAAAAAG
TTTGAATTGGGTTTGGAGTTTCCCAATCTTCCTTATTATATTGATGGTGATGTTAAATTAACACAGTCTA
TGGCCATCATACGTTATATAGCTGACAAGCACAACATGTTGGGTGGTTGTCCAAAAGAGCGTGCAGAGAT
TTCAATGCTTGAAGGAGCGGTTTTGGATATTAGATACGGTGTTTCGAGAATTGCATATAGTAAAGACTTT
GAAACTCTCAAAGTTGATTTTCTTAGCAAGCTACCTGAAATGCTGAAAATGTTCGAAGATCGTTTATGTC
ATAAAACATATTTAAATGGTGATCATGTAACCCATCCTGACTTCATGTTGTATGACGCTCTTGATGTTGT
TTTATACATGGACCCAATGTGCCTGGATGCGTTCCCAAAATTAGTTTGTTTTAAAAAACGTATTGAAGCT
ATCCCACAAATTGATAAGTACTTGAAATCCAGCAAGTATATAGCATGGCCTTTGCAGGGCTGGCAAGCCA
CGTTTGGTGGTGGCGACCATCCTCCAAAATCGGATCTGGTTCCGCGTGGATCCGACGAACCGATTCTGTC
ATTTTCTCCGAAGACCTACTCATTCCGTCAAGATGGCCGCATTAAAGAAGTGTCCGTTTTCACCTATCAT
AAGAAGTACAACCCGGATAAGCATTACATCTACGTGGTTCGTATCCTGCGCGAAGGCCAGATTGAACCGA
GTTTTGTGTTCCGTACCTTTGACGAATTTCAAGAACTGCATAACAAACTGTCCATTATCTTTCCGCTGTG
GAAGCTGCCGGGCTTCCCGAATCGTATGGTTCTGGGTCGCACGCACATTAAAGATGTCGCGGCCAAGCGT
AAGATCGAACTGAACAGCTACCTGCAGTCTCTGATGAATGCGAGCACCGATGTCGCAGAATGCGACCTGG
TGTGTACGTTTTTCCACCCGCTGCTGCGCGACGAAAAGGCAGAAGGTATCGCTTAACTCGAGCGGCCGCA
TCGTGACTGACTGACGATCTGCCTCGCGCGTTTCGGTGATGACGGTGAAAACCTCTGACACATGCAGCTC
CCGGAGACGGTCACAGCTTGTCTGTAAGCGGATGCCGGGAGCAGACAAGCCCGTCAGGGCGCGTCAGCGG
GTGTTGGCGGGTGTCGGGGCGCAGCCATGACCCAGTCACGTAGCGATAGCGGAGTGTATAATTCTTGAAG
ACGAAAGGGCCTCGTGATACGCCTATTTTTATAGGTTAATGTCATGATAATAATGGTTTCTTAGACGTCA
GGTGGCACTTTTCGGGGAAATGTGCGCGGAACCCCTATTTGTTTATTTTTCTAAATACATTCAAATATGT
ATCCGCTCATGAGACAATAACCCTGATAAATGCTTCAATAATATTGAAAAAGGAAGAGTATGAGTATTCA
ACATTTCCGTGTCGCCCTTATTCCCTTTTTTGCGGCATTTTGCCTTCCTGTTTTTGCTCACCCAGAAACG
CTGGTGAAAGTAAAAGATGCTGAAGATCAGTTGGGTGCACGAGTGGGTTACATCGAACTGGATCTCAACA
GCGGTAAGATCCTTGAGAGTTTTCGCCCCGAAGAACGTTTTCCAATGATGAGCACTTTTAAAGTTCTGCT
ATGTGGCGCGGTATTATCCCGTGTTGACGCCGGGCAAGAGCAACTCGGTCGCCGCATACACTATTCTCAG
AATGACTTGGTTGAGTACTCACCAGTCACAGAAAAGCATCTTACGGATGGCATGACAGTAAGAGAATTAT
GCAGTGCTGCCATAACCATGAGTGATAACACTGCGGCCAACTTACTTCTGACAACGATCGGAGGACCGAA
GGAGCTAACCGCTTTTTTGCACAACATGGGGGATCATGTAACTCGCCTTGATCGTTGGGAACCGGAGCTG
AATGAAGCCATACCAAACGACGAGCGTGACACCACGATGCCTGCAGCAATGGCAACAACGTTGCGCAAAC
TATTAACTGGCGAACTACTTACTCTAGCTTCCCGGCAACAATTAATAGACTGGATGGAGGCGGATAAAGT
TGCAGGACCACTTCTGCGCTCGGCCCTTCCGGCTGGCTGGTTTATTGCTGATAAATCTGGAGCCGGTGAG
CGTGGGTCTCGCGGTATCATTGCAGCACTGGGGCCAGATGGTAAGCCCTCCCGTATCGTAGTTATCTACA
CGACGGGGAGTCAGGCAACTATGGATGAACGAAATAGACAGATCGCTGAGATAGGTGCCTCACTGATTAA
GCATTGGTAACTGTCAGACCAAGTTTACTCATATATACTTTAGATTGATTTAAAACTTCATTTTTAATTT
AAAAGGATCTAGGTGAAGATCCTTTTTGATAATCTCATGACCAAAATCCCTTAACGTGAGTTTTCGTTCC
ACTGAGCGTCAGACCCCGTAGAAAAGATCAAAGGATCTTCTTGAGATCCTTTTTTTCTGCGCGTAATCTG
CTGCTTGCAAACAAAAAAACCACCGCTACCAGCGGTGGTTTGTTTGCCGGATCAAGAGCTACCAACTCTT
TTTCCGAAGGTAACTGGCTTCAGCAGAGCGCAGATACCAAATACTGTCCTTCTAGTGTAGCCGTAGTTAG
GCCACCACTTCAAGAACTCTGTAGCACCGCCTACATACCTCGCTCTGCTAATCCTGTTACCAGTGGCTGC
TGCCAGTGGCGATAAGTCGTGTCTTACCGGGTTGGACTCAAGACGATAGTTACCGGATAAGGCGCAGCGG
TCGGGCTGAACGGGGGGTTCGTGCACACAGCCCAGCTTGGAGCGAACGACCTACACCGAACTGAGATACC
TACAGCGTGAGCTATGAGAAAGCGCCACGCTTCCCGAAGGGAGAAAGGCGGACAGGTATCCGGTAAGCGG
CAGGGTCGGAACAGGAGAGCGCACGAGGGAGCTTCCAGGGGGAAACGCCTGGTATCTTTATAGTCCTGTC
GGGTTTCGCCACCTCTGACTTGAGCGTCGATTTTTGTGATGCTCGTCAGGGGGGCGGAGCCTATGGAAAA
ACGCCAGCAACGCGGCCTTTTTACGGTTCCTGGCCTTTTGCTGGCCTTTTGCTCACATGTTCTTTCCTGC
GTTATCCCCTGATTCTGTGGATAACCGTATTACCGCCTTTGAGTGAGCTGATACCGCTCGCCGCAGCCGA
ACGACCGAGCGCAGCGAGTCAGTGAGCGAGGAAGCGGAAGAGCGCCTGATGCGGTATTTTCTCCTTACGC
ATCTGTGCGGTATTTCACACCGCATAAATTCCGACACCATCGAATGGCGCAAAACCTTTCGCGGTATGGC
ATGATAGCGCCCGGAAGAGAGTCAATTCAGGGTGGTGAATGTGAAACCAGTAACGTTATACGATGTCGCA
GAGTATGCCGGTGTCTCTTATCAGACCGTTTCCCGCGTGGTGAACCAGGCCAGCCACGTTTCTGCGAAAA
CGCGGGAAAAAGTGGAAGCGGCGATGGCGGAGCTGAATTACATTCCCAACCGCGTGGCACAACAACTGGC
GGGCAAACAGTCGTTGCTGATTGGCGTTGCCACCTCCAGTCTGGCCCTGCACGCGCCGTCGCAAATTGTC
GCGGCGATTAAATCTCGCGCCGATCAACTGGGTGCCAGCGTGGTGGTGTCGATGGTAGAACGAAGCGGCG
TCGAAGCCTGTAAAGCGGCGGTGCACAATCTTCTCGCGCAACGCGTCAGTGGGCTGATCATTAACTATCC
GCTGGATGACCAGGATGCCATTGCTGTGGAAGCTGCCTGCACTAATGTTCCGGCGTTATTTCTTGATGTC
TCTGACCAGACACCCATCAACAGTATTATTTTCTCCCATGAAGACGGTACGCGACTGGGCGTGGAGCATC
TGGTCGCATTGGGTCACCAGCAAATCGCGCTGTTAGCGGGCCCATTAAGTTCTGTCTCGGCGCGTCTGCG
TCTGGCTGGCTGGCATAAATATCTCACTCGCAATCAAATTCAGCCGATAGCGGAACGGGAAGGCGACTGG
AGTGCCATGTCCGGTTTTCAACAAACCATGCAAATGCTGAATGAGGGCATCGTTCCCACTGCGATGCTGG
TTGCCAACGATCAGATGGCGCTGGGCGCAATGCGCGCCATTACCGAGTCCGGGCTGCGCGTTGGTGCGGA
TATCTCGGTAGTGGGATACGACGATACCGAAGACAGCTCATGTTATATCCCGCCGTTAACCACCATCAAA
CAGGATTTTCGCCTGCTGGGGCAAACCAGCGTGGACCGCTTGCTGCAACTCTCTCAGGGCCAGGCGGTGA
AGGGCAATCAGCTGTTGCCCGTCTCACTGGTGAAAAGAAAAACCACCCTGGCGCCCAATACGCAAACCGC
CTCTCCCCGCGCGTTGGCCGATTCATTAATGCAGCTGGCACGACAGGTTTCCCGACTGGAAAGCGGGCAG
TGAGCGCAACGCAATTAATGTAAGTTAGCTCACTCATTAGGCACCCCAGGCTTTACACTTTATGCTTCCG
GCTCGTATGTTGTGTGGAATTGTGAGCGGATAACAATTTCACACAGGAAACAGCTATGACCATGATTACG
GATTCACTGGCCGTCGTTTTACAACGTCGTGACTGGGAAAACCCTGGCGTTACCCAACTTAATCGCCTTG
CAGCACATCCCCCTTTCGCCAGCTGGCGTAATAGCGAAGAGGCCCGCACCGATCGCCCTTCCCAACAGTT
GCGCAGCCTGAATGGCGAATGGCGCTTTGCCTGGTTTCCGGCACCAGAAGCGGTGCCGGAAAGCTGGCTG
GAGTGCGATCTTCCTGAGGCCGATACTGTCGTCGTCCCCTCAAACTGGCAGATGCACGGTTACGATGCGC
CCATCTACACCAACGTGACCTATCCCATTACGGTCAATCCGCCGTTTGTTCCCACGGAGAATCCGACGGG
TTGTTACTCGCTCACATTTAATGTTGATGAAAGCTGGCTACAGGAAGGCCAGACGCGAATTATTTTTGAT
GGCGTTGGAATTAGCTTATCGACTGCACGGTGCACCAATGCTTCTGGCGTCAGGCAGCCATCGGAAGCTG
TGGTATGGCTGTGCAGGTCGTAAATCACTGCATAATTCGTGTCGCTCAAGGCGCACTCCCGTTCTGGATA
ATGTTTTTTGCGCCGACATCATAACGGTTCTGGCAAATATTCTGAAATGAGCTG
